>Addgene plasmid #112392 | pZNF57.1.0-gDNA | depositor full sequence | sequence record 211783 | Full Sequence
TAGAGCTAGAAATAGCAAGTTAAAATAAGGCTAGTCCGTTATCAACTTGAAAAAGTGGCACCGAGTCGGT
GCTTTTTTGTTTTAGAGCTAGAAATAGCAAGTTAAAATAAGGCTAGTCCGTTTTTAGCGCGTGCGCCAAT
TCTGCAGACAAATGGCTCTAGAGGTACCCGTTACATAACTTACGGTAAATGGCCCGCCTGGCTGACCGCC
CAACGACCCCCGCCCATTGACGTCAATAGTAACGCCAATAGGGACTTTCCATTGACGTCAATGGGTGGAG
TATTTACGGTAAACTGCCCACTTGGCAGTACATCAAGTGTATCATATGCCAAGTACGCCCCCTATTGACG
TCAATGACGGTAAATGGCCCGCCTGGCATTGTGCCCAGTACATGACCTTATGGGACTTTCCTACTTGGCA
GTACATCTACGTATTAGTCATCGCTATTACCATGGTCGAGGTGAGCCCCACGTTCTGCTTCACTCTCCCC
ATCTCCCCCCCCTCCCCACCCCCAATTTTGTATTTATTTATTTTTTAATTATTTTGTGCAGCGATGGGGG
CGGGGGGGGGGGGGGGGCGCGCGCCAGGCGGGGCGGGGCGGGGCGAGGGGCGGGGCGGGGCGAGGCGGAG
AGGTGCGGCGGCAGCCAATCAGAGCGGCGCGCTCCGAAAGTTTCCTTTTATGGCGAGGCGGCGGCGGCGG
CGGCCCTATAAAAAGCGAAGCGCGCGGCGGGCGGGAGTCGCTGCGACGCTGCCTTCGCCCCGTGCCCCGC
TCCGCCGCCGCCTCGCGCCGCCCGCCCCGGCTCTGACTGACCGCGTTACTCCCACAGGTGAGCGGGCGGG
ACGGCCCTTCTCCTCCGGGCTGTAATTAGCTGAGCAAGAGGTAAGGGTTTAAGGGATGGTTGGTTGGTGG
GGTATTAATGTTTAATTACCTGGAGCACCTGCCTGAAATCACTTTTTTTCAGGTTGGACCGGTGCCACCA
TGGACTATAAGGACCACGACGGAGACTACAAGGATCATGATATTGATTACAAAGACGATGACGATAAGAT
GGCCCCAAAGAAGAAGCGGAAGGTCGGTATCCACGGAGTCCCAGCAGCCGACAAGAAGTACAGCATCGGC
CTGGACATCGGCACCAACTCTGTGGGCTGGGCCGTGATCACCGACGAGTACAAGGTGCCCAGCAAGAAAT
TCAAGGTGCTGGGCAACACCGACCGGCACAGCATCAAGAAGAACCTGATCGGAGCCCTGCTGTTCGACAG
CGGCGAAACAGCCGAGGCCACCCGGCTGAAGAGAACCGCCAGAAGAAGATACACCAGACGGAAGAACCGG
ATCTGCTATCTGCAAGAGATCTTCAGCAACGAGATGGCCAAGGTGGACGACAGCTTCTTCCACAGACTGG
AAGAGTCCTTCCTGGTGGAAGAGGATAAGAAGCACGAGCGGCACCCCATCTTCGGCAACATCGTGGACGA
GGTGGCCTACCACGAGAAGTACCCCACCATCTACCACCTGAGAAAGAAACTGGTGGACAGCACCGACAAG
GCCGACCTGCGGCTGATCTATCTGGCCCTGGCCCACATGATCAAGTTCCGGGGCCACTTCCTGATCGAGG
GCGACCTGAACCCCGACAACAGCGACGTGGACAAGCTGTTCATCCAGCTGGTGCAGACCTACAACCAGCT
GTTCGAGGAAAACCCCATCAACGCCAGCGGCGTGGACGCCAAGGCCATCCTGTCTGCCAGACTGAGCAAG
AGCAGACGGCTGGAAAATCTGATCGCCCAGCTGCCCGGCGAGAAGAAGAATGGCCTGTTCGGAAACCTGA
TTGCCCTGAGCCTGGGCCTGACCCCCAACTTCAAGAGCAACTTCGACCTGGCCGAGGATGCCAAACTGCA
GCTGAGCAAGGACACCTACGACGACGACCTGGACAACCTGCTGGCCCAGATCGGCGACCAGTACGCCGAC
CTGTTTCTGGCCGCCAAGAACCTGTCCGACGCCATCCTGCTGAGCGACATCCTGAGAGTGAACACCGAGA
TCACCAAGGCCCCCCTGAGCGCCTCTATGATCAAGAGATACGACGAGCACCACCAGGACCTGACCCTGCT
GAAAGCTCTCGTGCGGCAGCAGCTGCCTGAGAAGTACAAAGAGATTTTCTTCGACCAGAGCAAGAACGGC
TACGCCGGCTACATTGACGGCGGAGCCAGCCAGGAAGAGTTCTACAAGTTCATCAAGCCCATCCTGGAAA
AGATGGACGGCACCGAGGAACTGCTCGTGAAGCTGAACAGAGAGGACCTGCTGCGGAAGCAGCGGACCTT
CGACAACGGCAGCATCCCCCACCAGATCCACCTGGGAGAGCTGCACGCCATTCTGCGGCGGCAGGAAGAT
TTTTACCCATTCCTGAAGGACAACCGGGAAAAGATCGAGAAGATCCTGACCTTCCGCATCCCCTACTACG
TGGGCCCTCTGGCCAGGGGAAACAGCAGATTCGCCTGGATGACCAGAAAGAGCGAGGAAACCATCACCCC
CTGGAACTTCGAGGAAGTGGTGGACAAGGGCGCTTCCGCCCAGAGCTTCATCGAGCGGATGACCAACTTC
GATAAGAACCTGCCCAACGAGAAGGTGCTGCCCAAGCACAGCCTGCTGTACGAGTACTTCACCGTGTATA
ACGAGCTGACCAAAGTGAAATACGTGACCGAGGGAATGAGAAAGCCCGCCTTCCTGAGCGGCGAGCAGAA
AAAGGCCATCGTGGACCTGCTGTTCAAGACCAACCGGAAAGTGACCGTGAAGCAGCTGAAAGAGGACTAC
TTCAAGAAAATCGAGTGCTTCGACTCCGTGGAAATCTCCGGCGTGGAAGATCGGTTCAACGCCTCCCTGG
GCACATACCACGATCTGCTGAAAATTATCAAGGACAAGGACTTCCTGGACAATGAGGAAAACGAGGACAT
TCTGGAAGATATCGTGCTGACCCTGACACTGTTTGAGGACAGAGAGATGATCGAGGAACGGCTGAAAACC
TATGCCCACCTGTTCGACGACAAAGTGATGAAGCAGCTGAAGCGGCGGAGATACACCGGCTGGGGCAGGC
TGAGCCGGAAGCTGATCAACGGCATCCGGGACAAGCAGTCCGGCAAGACAATCCTGGATTTCCTGAAGTC
CGACGGCTTCGCCAACAGAAACTTCATGCAGCTGATCCACGACGACAGCCTGACCTTTAAAGAGGACATC
CAGAAAGCCCAGGTGTCCGGCCAGGGCGATAGCCTGCACGAGCACATTGCCAATCTGGCCGGCAGCCCCG
CCATTAAGAAGGGCATCCTGCAGACAGTGAAGGTGGTGGACGAGCTCGTGAAAGTGATGGGCCGGCACAA
GCCCGAGAACATCGTGATCGAAATGGCCAGAGAGAACCAGACCACCCAGAAGGGACAGAAGAACAGCCGC
GAGAGAATGAAGCGGATCGAAGAGGGCATCAAAGAGCTGGGCAGCCAGATCCTGAAAGAACACCCCGTGG
AAAACACCCAGCTGCAGAACGAGAAGCTGTACCTGTACTACCTGCAGAATGGGCGGGATATGTACGTGGA
CCAGGAACTGGACATCAACCGGCTGTCCGACTACGATGTGGACCATATCGTGCCTCAGAGCTTTCTGAAG
GACGACTCCATCGACAACAAGGTGCTGACCAGAAGCGACAAGAACCGGGGCAAGAGCGACAACGTGCCCT
CCGAAGAGGTCGTGAAGAAGATGAAGAACTACTGGCGGCAGCTGCTGAACGCCAAGCTGATTACCCAGAG
AAAGTTCGACAATCTGACCAAGGCCGAGAGAGGCGGCCTGAGCGAACTGGATAAGGCCGGCTTCATCAAG
AGACAGCTGGTGGAAACCCGGCAGATCACAAAGCACGTGGCACAGATCCTGGACTCCCGGATGAACACTA
AGTACGACGAGAATGACAAGCTGATCCGGGAAGTGAAAGTGATCACCCTGAAGTCCAAGCTGGTGTCCGA
TTTCCGGAAGGATTTCCAGTTTTACAAAGTGCGCGAGATCAACAACTACCACCACGCCCACGACGCCTAC
CTGAACGCCGTCGTGGGAACCGCCCTGATCAAAAAGTACCCTAAGCTGGAAAGCGAGTTCGTGTACGGCG
ACTACAAGGTGTACGACGTGCGGAAGATGATCGCCAAGAGCGAGCAGGAAATCGGCAAGGCTACCGCCAA
GTACTTCTTCTACAGCAACATCATGAACTTTTTCAAGACCGAGATTACCCTGGCCAACGGCGAGATCCGG
AAGCGGCCTCTGATCGAGACAAACGGCGAAACCGGGGAGATCGTGTGGGATAAGGGCCGGGATTTTGCCA
CCGTGCGGAAAGTGCTGAGCATGCCCCAAGTGAATATCGTGAAAAAGACCGAGGTGCAGACAGGCGGCTT
CAGCAAAGAGTCTATCCTGCCCAAGAGGAACAGCGATAAGCTGATCGCCAGAAAGAAGGACTGGGACCCT
AAGAAGTACGGCGGCTTCGACAGCCCCACCGTGGCCTATTCTGTGCTGGTGGTGGCCAAAGTGGAAAAGG
GCAAGTCCAAGAAACTGAAGAGTGTGAAAGAGCTGCTGGGGATCACCATCATGGAAAGAAGCAGCTTCGA
GAAGAATCCCATCGACTTTCTGGAAGCCAAGGGCTACAAAGAAGTGAAAAAGGACCTGATCATCAAGCTG
CCTAAGTACTCCCTGTTCGAGCTGGAAAACGGCCGGAAGAGAATGCTGGCCTCTGCCGGCGAACTGCAGA
AGGGAAACGAACTGGCCCTGCCCTCCAAATATGTGAACTTCCTGTACCTGGCCAGCCACTATGAGAAGCT
GAAGGGCTCCCCCGAGGATAATGAGCAGAAACAGCTGTTTGTGGAACAGCACAAGCACTACCTGGACGAG
ATCATCGAGCAGATCAGCGAGTTCTCCAAGAGAGTGATCCTGGCCGACGCTAATCTGGACAAAGTGCTGT
CCGCCTACAACAAGCACCGGGATAAGCCCATCAGAGAGCAGGCCGAGAATATCATCCACCTGTTTACCCT
GACCAATCTGGGAGCCCCTGCCGCCTTCAAGTACTTTGACACCACCATCGACCGGAAGAGGTACACCAGC
ACCAAAGAGGTGCTGGACGCCACCCTGATCCACCAGAGCATCACCGGCCTGTACGAGACACGGATCGACC
TGTCTCAGCTGGGAGGCGACAAAAGGCCGGCGGCCACGAAAAAGGCCGGCCAGGCAAAAAAGAAAAAGTA
AGAATTCCTAGAGCTCGCTGATCAGCCTCGACTGTGCCTTCTAGTTGCCAGCCATCTGTTGTTTGCCCCT
CCCCCGTGCCTTCCTTGACCCTGGAAGGTGCCACTCCCACTGTCCTTTCCTAATAAAATGAGGAAATTGC
ATCGCATTGTCTGAGTAGGTGTCATTCTATTCTGGGGGGTGGGGTGGGGCAGGACAGCAAGGGGGAGGAT
TGGGAAGAGAATAGCAGGCATGCTGGGGAGCGGCCGCAGGAACCCCTAGTGATGGAGTTGGCCACTCCCT
CTCTGCGCGCTCGCTCGCTCACTGAGGCCGGGCGACCAAAGGTCGCCCGACGCCCGGGCTTTGCCCGGGC
GGCCTCAGTGAGCGAGCGAGCGCGCAGCTGCCTGCAGGGGCGCCTGATGCGGTATTTTCTCCTTACGCAT
CTGTGCGGTATTTCACACCGCATA
[142 nt withheld, positions 5695-5836]
C
[141 nt withheld, positions 5838-5978]
CCTTTGACGTTGGAGTCCACGTTCTTT
[37 nt withheld, positions 6006-6042]
ACCCTATCTCGGGCTATTCTTTTGATTTATAAGGGATTTTGCCGATTTCGGCCTATTGGTTAAAAAATGA
GCTGATTTAACAAAAATTTAACGCGAATTTTAACAAAATATTAACGTTTACAATTTTATGGTGCACTCTC
AGTACAATCTGCTCTGATGCCGCATAGTTAAGCCAGCCCCGACACCCGCCAACACCCGCTGACGCGCCCT
GACGGGCTTGTCTGCTCCCGGCATCCGCTTACAGACAAGCTGTGACCGTCTCCGGGAGCTGCATGTGTCA
GAGGTTTTCACCGTCATCACCGAAACGCGCGAGACGAAAGGGCCTCGTGATACGCCTATTTTTATAGGTT
AATGTCATGATAATAATGGTTTCTTAGACGTCAGGTGGCACTTTTCGGGGAAATGTGCGCGGAACCCCTA
TTTGTTTATTTTTCTAAATACATTCAAATATGTATCCGCTCATGAGACAATAACCCTGATAAATGCTTCA
ATAATATTGAAAAAGGAAGAGTATGAGTATTCAACATTTCCGTGTCGCCCTTATTCCCTTTTTTGCGGCA
TTTTGCCTTCCTGTTTTTGCTCACCCAGAAACGCTGGTGAAAGTAAAAGATGCTGAAGATCAGTTGGGTG
CACGAGTGGGTTACATCGAACTGGATCTCAACAGCGGTAAGATCCTTGAGAGTTTTCGCCCCGAAGAACG
TTTTCCAATGATGAGCACTTTTAAAGTTCTGCTATGTGGCGCGGTATTATCCCGTATTGACGCCGGGCAA
GAGCAACTCGGTCGCCGCATACACTATTCTCAGAATGACTTGGTTGAGTACTCACCAGTCACAGAAAAGC
ATCTTACGGATGGCATGACAGTAAGAGAATTATGCAGTGCTGCCATAACCATGAGTGATAACACTGCGGC
CAACTTACTTCTGACAACGATCGGAGGACCGAAGGAGCTAACCGCTTTTTTGCACAACATGGGGGATCAT
GTAACTCGCCTTGATCGTTGGGAACCGGAGCTGAATGAAGCCATACCAAACGACGAGCGTGACACCACGA
TGCCTGTAGCAATGGCAACAACGTTGCGCAAACTATTAACTGGCGAACTACTTACTCTAGCTTCCCGGCA
ACAATTAATAGACTGGATGGAGGCGGATAAAGTTGCAGGACCACTTCTGCGCTCGGCCCTTCCGGCTGGC
TGGTTTATTGCTGATAAATCTGGAGCCGGTGAGCGTGGAAGCCGCGGTATCATTGCAGCACTGGGGCCAG
ATGGTAAGCCCTCCCGTATCGTAGTTATCTACACGACGGGGAGTCAGGCAACTATGGATGAACGAAATAG
ACAGATCGCTGAGATAGGTGCCTCACTGATTAAGCATTGGTAACTGTCAGACCAAGTTTACTCATATATA
CTTTAGATTGATTTAAAACTTCATTTTTAATTTAAAAGGATCTAGGTGAAGATCCTTTTTGATAATCTCA
TGACCAAAATCCCTTAACGTGAGTTTTCGTTCCACTGAGCGTCAGACCCCGTAGAAAAGATCAAAGGATC
TTCTTGAGATCCTTTTTTTCTGCGCGTAATCTGCTGCTTGCAAACAAAAAAACCACCGCTACCAGCGGTG
GTTTGTTTGCCGGATCAAGAGCTACCAACTCTTTTTCCGAAGGTAACTGGCTTCAGCAGAGCGCAGATAC
CAAATACTGTCCTTCTAGTGTAGCCGTAGTTAGGCCACCACTTCAAGAACTCTGTAGCACCGCCTACATA
CCTCGCTCTGCTAATCCTGTTACCAGTGGCTGCTGCCAGTGGCGATAAGTCGTGTCTTACCGGGTTGGAC
TCAAGACGATAGTTACCGGATAAGGCGCAGCGGTCGGGCTGAACGGGGGGTTCGTGCACACAGCCCAGCT
TGGAGCGAACGACCTACACCGAACTGAGATACCTACAGCGTGAGCTATGAGAAAGCGCCACGCTTCCCGA
AGGGAGAAAGGCGGACAGGTATCCGGTAAGCGGCAGGGTCGGAACAGGAGAGCGCACGAGGGAGCTTCCA
GGGGGAAACGCCTGGTATCTTTATAGTCCTGTCGGGTTTCGCCACCTCTGACTTGAGCGTCGATTTTTGT
GATGCTCGTCAGGGGGGCGGAGCCTATGGAAAAACGCCAGCAACGCGGCCTTTTTACGGTTCCTGGCCTT
TTGCTGGCCTTTTGCTCACATGTGAGGGCCTATTTCCCATGATTCCTTCATATTTGCATATACGATACAA
GGCTGTTAGAGAGATAATTGGAATTAATTTGACTGTAAACACAAAGATATTAGTACAAAATACGTGACGT
AGAAAGTAATAATTTCTTGGGTAGTTTGCAGTTTTAAAATTATGTTTTAAAATGGACTATCATATGCTTA
CCGTAACTTGAAAGTATTTCGATTTCTTGGCTTTATATATCTTGTGGAAAGGACGAAACACCTCTTTAGT
GTGTGCTCTCACGTTT
Features (pLannotate 1.2.2; 18 found; start..end, strand, type, name):
     79..122     +  misc_RNA       gRNA scaffold (fragment): guide RNA scaffold for the Streptococcus pyogenes CRISPR/Cas9 system
    169..454     +  enhancer       CMV enhancer: human cytomegalovirus immediate early enhancer; contains an 18-bp deletion relative to the standard CMV enhancer
    456..733     +  promoter       chicken β-actin promoter: No description available
    734..962     +  intron         hybrid intron: hybrid between chicken β-actin (CBA) and minute virus of mice (MMV) introns (Gray et al., 2011)
   1100..2701    +  CDS            Cas9(N): N-terminal portion of Streptococcus pyogenes Cas9 (Zetsche et al., 2015)
   2702..5200    +  CDS            Cas9(C): C-terminal portion of Streptococcus pyogenes Cas9 (Zetsche et al., 2015)
   5201..5248    +  CDS            nucleoplasmin NLS: bipartite nuclear localization signal from nucleoplasmin
   5282..5393    +  polyA_signal   bGH poly(A) signal: bovine growth hormone polyadenylation signal
   5498..5638    +  repeat_region  AAV2 ITR: inverted terminal repeat of adeno-associated virus serotype 2 inverted
   5643..5694    -  misc_feature   bom (fragment): basis of mobility region from pBR322
   5713..6093    +  rep_origin     M13 ori (sequence partly withheld): M13 bacteriophage origin of replication; arrow indicates direction of (+) strand synthesis
   6169..6218    -  misc_feature   bom (fragment): basis of mobility region from pBR322
   6320..6355    -  CDS            rop (fragment): Rop protein, which maintains plasmids at low copy number; rop
   6450..6554    +  promoter       AmpR promoter: bla
   6555..7415    +  CDS            AmpR: β-lactamase; bla; confers resistance to ampicillin, carbenicillin, and related antibiotics
   7586..8174    +  rep_origin     ori: high-copy-number ColE1/pMB1/pBR322/pUC origin of replication
   8236..8476    +  promoter       U6 promoter: RNA polymerase III promoter for human U6 snRNA
   8505..72      +  misc_RNA       gRNA scaffold (across the origin): guide RNA scaffold for the Streptococcus pyogenes CRISPR/Cas9 system
