>Addgene plasmid #112392 | pZNF57.1.0-gDNA | addgene full sequence | sequence record 230238 | Addgene NGS Result
TAGAGCTAGAAATAGCAAGTTAAAATAAGGCTAGTCCGTTATCAACTTGAAAAAGTGGCACCGAGTCGGT
GCTTTTTTGTTTTAGAGCTAGAAATAGCAAGTTAAAATAAGGCTAGTCCGTTTTTAGCGCGTGCGCCAAT
TCTGCAGACAAATGGCTCTAGAGGTACCCGTTACATAACTTACGGTAAATGGCCCGCCTGGCTGACCGCC
CAACGACCCCCGCCCATTGACGTCAATAGTAACGCCAATAGGGACTTTCCATTGACGTCAATGGGTGGAG
TATTTACGGTAAACTGCCCACTTGGCAGTACATCAAGTGTATCATATGCCAAGTACGCCCCCTATTGACG
TCAATGACGGTAAATGGCCCGCCTGGCATTGTGCCCAGTACATGACCTTATGGGACTTTCCTACTTGGCA
GTACATCTACGTATTAGTCATCGCTATTACCATGGTCGAGGTGAGCCCCACGTTCTGCTTCACTCTCCCC
ATCTCCCCCCCCTCCCCACCCCCAATTTTGTATTTATTTATTTTTTAATTATTTTGTGCAGCGATGGGGG
CGGGGGGGGGGGGGGCGGGGCGGGGCGAGGCGGAGAGGTGCGGCGGCAGCCAATCAGAGCGGCGCGCTCC
GAAAGTTTCCTTTTATGGCGAGGCGGCGGCGGCGGCGGCCCTATAAAAAGCGAAGCGCGCGGCGGGCGGG
AGTCGCTGCGCGCTGCCTTCGCCCCGTGCCCCGCTCCGCCGCCGCCTCGCGCCGCCCGCCCCGGCTCTGA
CTGACCGCGTTACTCCCACAGGTGAGCGGGCGGGACGGCCCTTCTCCTCCGGGCTGTAATTAGCTGAGCA
AGAGGTAAGGGTTTAAGGGATGGTTGGTTGGTGGGGTATTAATGTTTAATTACCTGGAGCACCTGCCTGA
AATCACTTTTTTTCAGGTTGGACCGGTGCCACCATGGACTATAAGGACCACGACGGAGACTACAAGGATC
ATGATATTGATTACAAAGACGATGACGATAAGATGGCCCCAAAGAAGAAGCGGAAGGTCGGTATCCACGG
AGTCCCAGCAGCCGACAAGAAGTACAGCATCGGCCTGGACATCGGCACCAACTCTGTGGGCTGGGCCGTG
ATCACCGACGAGTACAAGGTGCCCAGCAAGAAATTCAAGGTGCTGGGCAACACCGACCGGCACAGCATCA
AGAAGAACCTGATCGGAGCCCTGCTGTTCGACAGCGGCGAAACAGCCGAGGCCACCCGGCTGAAGAGAAC
CGCCAGAAGAAGATACACCAGACGGAAGAACCGGATCTGCTATCTGCAAGAGATCTTCAGCAACGAGATG
GCCAAGGTGGACGACAGCTTCTTCCACAGACTGGAAGAGTCCTTCCTGGTGGAAGAGGATAAGAAGCACG
AGCGGCACCCCATCTTCGGCAACATCGTGGACGAGGTGGCCTACCACGAGAAGTACCCCACCATCTACCA
CCTGAGAAAGAAACTGGTGGACAGCACCGACAAGGCCGACCTGCGGCTGATCTATCTGGCCCTGGCCCAC
ATGATCAAGTTCCGGGGCCACTTCCTGATCGAGGGCGACCTGAACCCCGACAACAGCGACGTGGACAAGC
TGTTCATCCAGCTGGTGCAGACCTACAACCAGCTGTTCGAGGAAAACCCCATCAACGCCAGCGGCGTGGA
CGCCAAGGCCATCCTGTCTGCCAGACTGAGCAAGAGCAGACGGCTGGAAAATCTGATCGCCCAGCTGCCC
GGCGAGAAGAAGAATGGCCTGTTCGGAAACCTGATTGCCCTGAGCCTGGGCCTGACCCCCAACTTCAAGA
GCAACTTCGACCTGGCCGAGGATGCCAAACTGCAGCTGAGCAAGGACACCTACGACGACGACCTGGACAA
CCTGCTGGCCCAGATCGGCGACCAGTACGCCGACCTGTTTCTGGCCGCCAAGAACCTGTCCGACGCCATC
CTGCTGAGCGACATCCTGAGAGTGAACACCGAGATCACCAAGGCCCCCCTGAGCGCCTCTATGATCAAGA
GATACGACGAGCACCACCAGGACCTGACCCTGCTGAAAGCTCTCGTGCGGCAGCAGCTGCCTGAGAAGTA
CAAAGAGATTTTCTTCGACCAGAGCAAGAACGGCTACGCCGGCTACATTGACGGCGGAGCCAGCCAGGAA
GAGTTCTACAAGTTCATCAAGCCCATCCTGGAAAAGATGGACGGCACCGAGGAACTGCTCGTGAAGCTGA
ACAGAGAGGACCTGCTGCGGAAGCAGCGGACCTTCGACAACGGCAGCATCCCCCACCAGATCCACCTGGG
AGAGCTGCACGCCATTCTGCGGCGGCAGGAAGATTTTTACCCATTCCTGAAGGACAACCGGGAAAAGATC
GAGAAGATCCTGACCTTCCGCATCCCCTACTACGTGGGCCCTCTGGCCAGGGGAAACAGCAGATTCGCCT
GGATGACCAGAAAGAGCGAGGAAACCATCACCCCCTGGAACTTCGAGGAAGTGGTGGACAAGGGCGCTTC
CGCCCAGAGCTTCATCGAGCGGATGACCAACTTCGATAAGAACCTGCCCAACGAGAAGGTGCTGCCCAAG
CACAGCCTGCTGTACGAGTACTTCACCGTGTATAACGAGCTGACCAAAGTGAAATACGTGACCGAGGGAA
TGAGAAAGCCCGCCTTCCTGAGCGGCGAGCAGAAAAAGGCCATCGTGGACCTGCTGTTCAAGACCAACCG
GAAAGTGACCGTGAAGCAGCTGAAAGAGGACTACTTCAAGAAAATCGAGTGCTTCGACTCCGTGGAAATC
TCCGGCGTGGAAGATCGGTTCAACGCCTCCCTGGGCACATACCACGATCTGCTGAAAATTATCAAGGACA
AGGACTTCCTGGACAATGAGGAAAACGAGGACATTCTGGAAGATATCGTGCTGACCCTGACACTGTTTGA
GGACAGAGAGATGATCGAGGAACGGCTGAAAACCTATGCCCACCTGTTCGACGACAAAGTGATGAAGCAG
CTGAAGCGGCGGAGATACACCGGCTGGGGCAGGCTGAGCCGGAAGCTGATCAACGGCATCCGGGACAAGC
AGTCCGGCAAGACAATCCTGGATTTCCTGAAGTCCGACGGCTTCGCCAACAGAAACTTCATGCAGCTGAT
CCACGACGACAGCCTGACCTTTAAAGAGGACATCCAGAAAGCCCAGGTGTCCGGCCAGGGCGATAGCCTG
CACGAGCACATTGCCAATCTGGCCGGCAGCCCCGCCATTAAGAAGGGCATCCTGCAGACAGTGAAGGTGG
TGGACGAGCTCGTGAAAGTGATGGGCCGGCACAAGCCCGAGAACATCGTGATCGAAATGGCCAGAGAGAA
CCAGACCACCCAGAAGGGACAGAAGAACAGCCGCGAGAGAATGAAGCGGATCGAAGAGGGCATCAAAGAG
CTGGGCAGCCAGATCCTGAAAGAACACCCCGTGGAAAACACCCAGCTGCAGAACGAGAAGCTGTACCTGT
ACTACCTGCAGAATGGGCGGGATATGTACGTGGACCAGGAACTGGACATCAACCGGCTGTCCGACTACGA
TGTGGACCATATCGTGCCTCAGAGCTTTCTGAAGGACGACTCCATCGACAACAAGGTGCTGACCAGAAGC
GACAAGAACCGGGGCAAGAGCGACAACGTGCCCTCCGAAGAGGTCGTGAAGAAGATGAAGAACTACTGGC
GGCAGCTGCTGAACGCCAAGCTGATTACCCAGAGAAAGTTCGACAATCTGACCAAGGCCGAGAGAGGCGG
CCTGAGCGAACTGGATAAGGCCGGCTTCATCAAGAGACAGCTGGTGGAAACCCGGCAGATCACAAAGCAC
GTGGCACAGATCCTGGACTCCCGGATGAACACTAAGTACGACGAGAATGACAAGCTGATCCGGGAAGTGA
AAGTGATCACCCTGAAGTCCAAGCTGGTGTCCGATTTCCGGAAGGATTTCCAGTTTTACAAAGTGCGCGA
GATCAACAACTACCACCACGCCCACGACGCCTACCTGAACGCCGTCGTGGGAACCGCCCTGATCAAAAAG
TACCCTAAGCTGGAAAGCGAGTTCGTGTACGGCGACTACAAGGTGTACGACGTGCGGAAGATGATCGCCA
AGAGCGAGCAGGAAATCGGCAAGGCTACCGCCAAGTACTTCTTCTACAGCAACATCATGAACTTTTTCAA
GACCGAGATTACCCTGGCCAACGGCGAGATCCGGAAGCGGCCTCTGATCGAGACAAACGGCGAAACCGGG
GAGATCGTGTGGGATAAGGGCCGGGATTTTGCCACCGTGCGGAAAGTGCTGAGCATGCCCCAAGTGAATA
TCGTGAAAAAGACCGAGGTGCAGACAGGCGGCTTCAGCAAAGAGTCTATCCTGCCCAAGAGGAACAGCGA
TAAGCTGATCGCCAGAAAGAAGGACTGGGACCCTAAGAAGTACGGCGGCTTCGACAGCCCCACCGTGGCC
TATTCTGTGCTGGTGGTGGCCAAAGTGGAAAAGGGCAAGTCCAAGAAACTGAAGAGTGTGAAAGAGCTGC
TGGGGATCACCATCATGGAAAGAAGCAGCTTCGAGAAGAATCCCATCGACTTTCTGGAAGCCAAGGGCTA
CAAAGAAGTGAAAAAGGACCTGATCATCAAGCTGCCTAAGTACTCCCTGTTCGAGCTGGAAAACGGCCGG
AAGAGAATGCTGGCCTCTGCCGGCGAACTGCAGAAGGGAAACGAACTGGCCCTGCCCTCCAAATATGTGA
ACTTCCTGTACCTGGCCAGCCACTATGAGAAGCTGAAGGGCTCCCCCGAGGATAATGAGCAGAAACAGCT
GTTTGTGGAACAGCACAAGCACTACCTGGACGAGATCATCGAGCAGATCAGCGAGTTCTCCAAGAGAGTG
ATCCTGGCCGACGCTAATCTGGACAAAGTGCTGTCCGCCTACAACAAGCACCGGGATAAGCCCATCAGAG
AGCAGGCCGAGAATATCATCCACCTGTTTACCCTGACCAATCTGGGAGCCCCTGCCGCCTTCAAGTACTT
TGACACCACCATCGACCGGAAGAGGTACACCAGCACCAAAGAGGTGCTGGACGCCACCCTGATCCACCAG
AGCATCACCGGCCTGTACGAGACACGGATCGACCTGTCTCAGCTGGGAGGCGACAAAAGGCCGGCGGCCA
CGAAAAAGGCCGGCCAGGCAAAAAAGAAAAAGTAAGAATTCCTAGAGCTCGCTGATCAGCCTCGACTGTG
CCTTCTAGTTGCCAGCCATCTGTTGTTTGCCCCTCCCCCGTGCCTTCCTTGACCCTGGAAGGTGCCACTC
CCACTGTCCTTTCCTAATAAAATGAGGAAATTGCATCGCATTGTCTGAGTAGGTGTCATTCTATTCTGGG
GGGTGGGGTGGGGCAGGACAGCAAGGGGGAGGATTGGGAAGAGAATAGCAGGCATGCTGGGGAGCGGCCG
CAGGAACCCCTAGTGATGGAGTTGGCCACTCCCTCTCTGCGCGCTCGCTCGCTCACTGAGGCCGGGCGAC
CAAAGGTCGCCCGACGCCCGGGCTTTGCCCGGGCGGCCTCAGTGAGCGAGCGAGCGCGCAGCTGCCTGCA
GGGGCGCCTGATGCGGTATTTTCTCCTTACGCATCTGTGCGGTATTTCACACCGCATA
[95 nt withheld, positions 5659-5753]
T
[46 nt withheld, positions 5755-5800]
C
[141 nt withheld, positions 5802-5942]
CCTTTGACGTTGGAGTCCACGTTCTTT
[37 nt withheld, positions 5970-6006]
ACTCTATCTCGGGCTATTCTTTTGATTTATAAGGGATTTTGCCGATTTCGGTCTATTGGTTAAAAAATGA
GCTGATTTAACAAAAATTTAACGCGAATTTTAACAAAATATTAACGTTTACAATTTTATGGTGCACTCTC
AGTACAATCTGCTCTGATGCCGCATAGTTAAGCCAGCCCCGACACCCGCCAACACCCGCTGACGCGCCCT
GACGGGCTTGTCTGCTCCCGGCATCCGCTTACAGACAAGCTGTGACCGTCTCCGGGAGCTGCATGTGTCA
GAGGTTTTCACCGTCATCACCGAAACGCGCGAGACGAAAGGGCCTCGTGATACGCCTATTTTTATAGGTT
AATGTCATGATAATAATGGTTTCTTAGACGTCAGGTGGCACTTTTCGGGGAAATGTGCGCGGAACCCCTA
TTTGTTTATTTTTCTAAATACATTCAAATATGTATCCGCTCATGAGACAATAACCCTGATAAATGCTTCA
ATAATATTGAAAAAGGAAGAGTATGAGTATTCAACATTTCCGTGTCGCCCTTATTCCCTTTTTTGCGGCA
TTTTGCCTTCCTGTTTTTGCTCACCCAGAAACGCTGGTGAAAGTAAAAGATGCTGAAGATCAGTTGGGTG
CACGAGTGGGTTACATCGAACTGGATCTCAACAGCGGTAAGATCCTTGAGAGTTTTCGCCCCGAAGAACG
TTTTCCAATGATGAGCACTTTTAAAGTTCTGCTATGTGGCGCGGTATTATCCCGTATTGACGCCGGGCAA
GAGCAACTCGGTCGCCGCATACACTATTCTCAGAATGACTTGGTTGAGTACTCACCAGTCACAGAAAAGC
ATCTTACGGATGGCATGACAGTAAGAGAATTATGCAGTGCTGCCATAACCATGAGTGATAACACTGCGGC
CAACTTACTTCTGACAACGATCGGAGGACCGAAGGAGCTAACCGCTTTTTTGCACAACATGGGGGATCAT
GTAACTCGCCTTGATCGTTGGGAACCGGAGCTGAATGAAGCCATACCAAACGACGAGCGTGACACCACGA
TGCCTGTAGCAATGGCAACAACGTTGCGCAAACTATTAACTGGCGAACTACTTACTCTAGCTTCCCGGCA
ACAATTAATAGACTGGATGGAGGCGGATAAAGTTGCAGGACCACTTCTGCGCTCGGCCCTTCCGGCTGGC
TGGTTTATTGCTGATAAATCTGGAGCCGGTGAGCGTGGAAGCCGCGGTATCATTGCAGCACTGGGGCCAG
ATGGTAAGCCCTCCCGTATCGTAGTTATCTACACGACGGGGAGTCAGGCAACTATGGATGAACGAAATAG
ACAGATCGCTGAGATAGGTGCCTCACTGATTAAGCATTGGTAACTGTCAGACCAAGTTTACTCATATATA
CTTTAGATTGATTTAAAACTTCATTTTTAATTTAAAAGGATCTAGGTGAAGATCCTTTTTGATAATCTCA
TGACCAAAATCCCTTAACGTGAGTTTTCGTTCCACTGAGCGTCAGACCCCGTAGAAAAGATCAAAGGATC
TTCTTGAGATCCTTTTTTTCTGCGCGTAATCTGCTGCTTGCAAACAAAAAAACCACCGCTACCAGCGGTG
GTTTGTTTGCCGGATCAAGAGCTACCAACTCTTTTTCCGAAGGTAACTGGCTTCAGCAGAGCGCAGATAC
CAAATACTGTTCTTCTAGTGTAGCCGTAGTTAGGCCACCACTTCAAGAACTCTGTAGCACCGCCTACATA
CCTCGCTCTGCTAATCCTGTTACCAGTGGCTGCTGCCAGTGGCGATAAGTCGTGTCTTACCGGGTTGGAC
TCAAGACGATAGTTACCGGATAAGGCGCAGCGGTCGGGCTGAACGGGGGGTTCGTGCACACAGCCCAGCT
TGGAGCGAACGACCTACACCGAACTGAGATACCTACAGCGTGAGCTATGAGAAAGCGCCACGCTTCCCGA
AGGGAGAAAGGCGGACAGGTATCCGGTAAGCGGCAGGGTCGGAACAGGAGAGCGCACGAGGGAGCTTCCA
GGGGGAAACGCCTGGTATCTTTATAGTCCTGTCGGGTTTCGCCACCTCTGACTTGAGCGTCGATTTTTGT
GATGCTCGTCAGGGGGGCGGAGCCTATGGAAAAACGCCAGCAACGCGGCCTTTTTACGGTTCCTGGCCTT
TTGCTGGCCTTTTGCTCACATGTGAGGGCCTATTTCCCATGATTCCTTCATATTTGCATATACGATACAA
GGCTGTTAGAGAGATAATTGGAATTAATTTGACTGTAAACACAAAGATATTAGTACAAAATACGTGACGT
AGAAAGTAATAATTTCTTGGGTAGTTTGCAGTTTTAAAATTATGTTTTAAAATGGACTATCATATGCTTA
CCGTAACTTGAAAGTATTTCGATTTCTTGGCTTTATATATCTTGTGGAAAGGACGAAACACCGTCTTTAG
TGTGTGCTCTCACGTTT
Features (pLannotate 1.2.2; 19 found; start..end, strand, type, name):
     79..122     +  misc_RNA       gRNA scaffold (fragment): guide RNA scaffold for the Streptococcus pyogenes CRISPR/Cas9 system
    169..454     +  enhancer       CMV enhancer: human cytomegalovirus immediate early enhancer; contains an 18-bp deletion relative to the standard CMV enhancer
    456..575     +  promoter       chicken β-actin promoter (fragment): No description available
    572..698     +  promoter       chicken β-actin promoter (fragment): No description available
    699..926     +  intron         hybrid intron: hybrid between chicken β-actin (CBA) and minute virus of mice (MMV) introns (Gray et al., 2011)
   1064..2665    +  CDS            Cas9(N): N-terminal portion of Streptococcus pyogenes Cas9 (Zetsche et al., 2015)
   2666..5164    +  CDS            Cas9(C): C-terminal portion of Streptococcus pyogenes Cas9 (Zetsche et al., 2015)
   5165..5212    +  CDS            nucleoplasmin NLS: bipartite nuclear localization signal from nucleoplasmin
   5246..5357    +  polyA_signal   bGH poly(A) signal: bovine growth hormone polyadenylation signal
   5462..5602    +  repeat_region  AAV2 ITR: inverted terminal repeat of adeno-associated virus serotype 2 inverted
   5607..5658    -  misc_feature   bom (fragment): basis of mobility region from pBR322
   5677..6132    +  rep_origin     f1 ori (sequence partly withheld): f1 bacteriophage origin of replication; arrow indicates direction of (+) strand synthesis
   6133..6182    -  misc_feature   bom (fragment): basis of mobility region from pBR322
   6284..6319    -  CDS            rop (fragment): Rop protein, which maintains plasmids at low copy number; rop
   6414..6518    +  promoter       AmpR promoter: bla
   6519..7379    +  CDS            AmpR: β-lactamase; bla; confers resistance to ampicillin, carbenicillin, and related antibiotics
   7550..8138    +  rep_origin     ori: high-copy-number ColE1/pMB1/pBR322/pUC origin of replication
   8200..8440    +  promoter       U6 promoter: RNA polymerase III promoter for human U6 snRNA
   8470..72      +  misc_RNA       gRNA scaffold (across the origin): guide RNA scaffold for the Streptococcus pyogenes CRISPR/Cas9 system
