[The description below was written by a language model from this plasmid's Addgene catalogue record and pLannotate feature annotations shown in this document.]
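Description:
pZNF57.1.0-gDNA is a mammalian CRISPR expression plasmid built on the pX330 backbone. From a single vector it delivers both Streptococcus pyogenes Cas9 and a single guide RNA directed against the human zinc-finger transcription factor gene ZNF57 (also known as ZNF424). It is propagated in E. coli as a high-copy plasmid through a ColE1/pUC-type origin and selected with ampicillin via the β-lactamase (AmpR) gene. An f1/M13 phage origin, short bom and rop remnants, and a single AAV2 ITR carried over from the parental backbone are also annotated. With only one ITR annotated, the record gives no indication that the plasmid is meant for AAV packaging.

The payload consists of two expression units. A human U6 RNA polymerase III promoter drives the guide. The 20-nucleotide ZNF57 protospacer was inserted between two BbsI sites, both destroyed by cloning, directly upstream of the S. pyogenes gRNA scaffold. The depositor notes that the PAM listed with the target is not present in the plasmid. Cas9 is expressed from a hybrid promoter made up of the CMV enhancer, the chicken β-actin promoter and a hybrid CBA/MVM intron. Its coding sequence is annotated in two contiguous halves forming one full-length reading frame, followed by a C-terminal nucleoplasmin nuclear localization signal and a bGH polyadenylation signal.

The depositor's sequence and the repository's sequencing result differ by about 35 nt. The difference appears to lie within the chicken β-actin promoter, which is annotated as two fragments in the sequenced record. The plasmid has no mammalian selection marker or reporter. It is intended to be used with the companion plasmid pZNF57-donor, which suggests Cas9 cleavage at the ZNF57 locus to promote donor-templated editing, although the record does not describe the donor's contents.
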