Addgene plasmid #112392: pZNF57.1.0-gDNA
Purpose: CRISPR plasmid for expression of Cas9 and gRNA targeting human transcription factor ZNF57
Depositing lab: Kevin White. Depositing organization: University of Chicago.
Backbone
  Vector backbone: pX330
  Backbone manufacturer: Zhang lab (Addgene plasmid ID: 42230)
  Vector type: Mammalian Expression, CRISPR
Growth in bacteria
  Bacterial resistance: Ampicillin, 100 μg/mL
  Growth temperature: 37°C
  Growth strain: DH5alpha
  Copy number: High Copy
Gene/Insert
  Gene/Insert name: ZNF57
  gRNA/shRNA sequence: TCTTTAGTGTGTGCTCTCAC TGG
  Species: H. sapiens (human)
  Entrez Gene: ZNF57 (a.k.a. ZNF424)
  Cloning method: Restriction Enzyme; 5′ cloning site BbsI (destroyed during cloning); 3′ cloning site BbsI (destroyed during cloning)
  Sequencing primers: 5′ hU6-F (5'-GAGGGCCTATTTCCCATGATT-3')
Terms and licenses: Academic/Nonprofit Terms; Industry Terms: Not Available to Industry
Depositor comments: gRNA sequence listed includes 20 nucleotide target sequence, followed by the uncloned PAM sequence. The PAM sequence is not present in the plasmid. Use with plasmid pZNF57-donor.
How to cite: pZNF57.1.0-gDNA was a gift from Kevin White (Addgene plasmid # 112392 ; http://n2t.net/addgene:112392 ; RRID:Addgene_112392)
